Addgene plasmid #86853: FLAG LOC550643 pFCPGW
Purpose: retroviral expression of NoBody
Depositing lab: Sarah Slavoff. Depositing organization: Yale University. Publication: A human microprotein that interacts with the mRNA decapping complex. D'Lima NG, Ma J, Winkler L, Chu Q, Loh KH, Corpuz EO, Budnik BA, Lykke-Andersen J, Saghatelian A, Slavoff SA. Nat Chem Biol. 2016 Dec 5. doi: 10.1038/nchembio.2249. PubMed 27918561.
Backbone
  Vector backbone: pFCPGW
  Vector type: Mammalian Expression, Retroviral
Growth in bacteria
  Bacterial resistance: Ampicillin, 100 μg/mL
  Growth temperature: 37°C
  Growth strain: NEB Stable
  Copy number: Unknown
Gene/Insert
  Gene/Insert name: LOC550643 (alt name: NoBody)
  Entrez Gene: NBDY (a.k.a. LINC01420, NoBody)
  Promoter: CMV
  Tag / fusion protein: FLAG (N terminal on insert)
  Cloning method: Unknown
  Sequencing primers: 5′ CMV-F
Terms and licenses: Academic/Nonprofit Terms; Industry Terms: Not Available to Industry
How to cite: FLAG LOC550643 pFCPGW was a gift from Sarah Slavoff (Addgene plasmid # 86853 ; http://n2t.net/addgene:86853 ; RRID:Addgene_86853)
