[The description below was written by a language model from this plasmid's Addgene catalogue record and pLannotate feature annotations shown in this document.]
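Description:
FLAG LOC550643 pFCPGW is an 8.8 kb mammalian expression and viral transfer plasmid built on the pFCPGW backbone. It delivers the human microprotein NoBody, encoded by NBDY and also known as LOC550643 or LINC01420. The catalogue lists it as retroviral, and the annotated features show specifically an HIV-1-derived lentiviral architecture. A CMV enhancer/promoter is fused to a truncated 5' LTR, which allows the viral genomic RNA to be transcribed in packaging cells. This is followed by the Ψ packaging signal with a gag fragment, the Rev response element for Rev-dependent nuclear export, and the cPPT/CTS, which aids nuclear import of the reverse-transcribed genome. A second truncated LTR and a bGH polyadenylation signal close the viral unit.

Between the LTRs, an internal CMV enhancer/promoter drives the short NBDY coding sequence. The insert carries an N-terminal FLAG epitope, which the annotation detects as a fragment of a 3xFLAG match, consistent with the recorded FLAG tag. A WPRE lies downstream to raise transcript stability and expression. No fluorescent reporter or selectable marker is annotated within the proviral region.

Outside that region, the backbone carries an SV40 promoter/EM7–BleoR cassette with an SV40 poly(A) signal, which could confer Zeocin resistance in transfected cells or bacteria. It also has an f1 origin, a high-copy ColE1/pUC-type origin, and AmpR, and ampicillin is the recorded bacterial selection. A recombination-limiting E. coli strain is listed for propagation, in keeping with the repeated LTR sequences.

The stated purpose is viral expression of NoBody. The epitope tag allows detection or pull-down of the microprotein, which the associated study reports as interacting with the mRNA decapping complex.
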