Features (pLannotate 1.2.2; 32 found; start..end, strand, type, name):
     84..463     +  enhancer       CMV enhancer: human cytomegalovirus immediate early enhancer
    464..663     +  promoter       CMV promoter: human cytomegalovirus (CMV) immediate early promoter
    681..861     +  LTR            5' LTR (truncated): truncated 5' long terminal repeat (LTR) from HIV-1
    908..1033    +  misc_feature   HIV-1 Ψ: packaging signal of human immunodeficiency virus type 1
   1017..1380    +  CDS            HIV-1 gag (fragment): gag protein from human immunodeficiency virus 1; gag
   1526..1759    +  misc_feature   RRE: The Rev response element (RRE) of HIV-1 allows for Rev-dependent mRNA export from the nucleus to the cytoplasm.
   2136..2236    +  CDS            Rev (fragment): human immunodeficiency virus 1 (HIV-1) Rev protein; rev; enhances nuclear export of unspliced and incompletely spliced viral mRNAs
   2286..2403    +  misc_feature   cPPT/CTS: central polypurine tract and central termination sequence of HIV-1
   2462..2765    +  enhancer       CMV enhancer: human cytomegalovirus immediate early enhancer
   2766..2969    +  promoter       CMV promoter: human cytomegalovirus (CMV) immediate early promoter
   3070..3091    +  CDS            3xFLAG (fragment): three tandem FLAG® epitope tags
   3091..3291    +  CDS            NBDY: NBDY_HUMAN - Also known as LINC01420 From Homo sapiens (Human).
   3310..3335    +  misc_feature   MCS (fragment): pBluescript multiple cloning site
   3335..3923    +  misc_feature   WPRE: woodchuck hepatitis virus posttranscriptional regulatory element
   3860..4441    +  CDS            nef (fragment): NEF_HV1H2 - Experimental evidence at protein level: Swiss-Prot protein existence level 1. Extracellular Nef protein targets CD4(+) T-lymphocytes for apoptosis by interacting with CXCR4 surface receptors. From Human immunodeficiency virus type 1 group M subtype B (isolate HXB2) (HIV-1).
   4448..4628    +  LTR            5' LTR (truncated): truncated 5' long terminal repeat (LTR) from HIV-1
   4660..4867    +  polyA_signal   bGH poly(A) signal: bovine growth hormone polyadenylation signal
   4888..4909    +  promoter       SV40 promoter (fragment): SV40 enhancer and early promoter
   4930..5358    +  rep_origin     f1 ori (sequence partly withheld): f1 bacteriophage origin of replication; arrow indicates direction of (+) strand synthesis
   5372..5701    +  promoter       SV40 promoter: SV40 enhancer and early promoter
   5749..5796    +  promoter       EM7 promoter: synthetic bacterial promoter&nbsp
   5815..6189    +  CDS            BleoR: antibiotic-binding protein; Sh ble from Streptoalloteichus hindustanus; confers resistance to bleomycin, phleomycin, and Zeocin™
   6199..6324    +  CDS            ble (fragment): BLE_KLEPN - Experimental evidence at protein level: Swiss-Prot protein existence level 1. Binding protein with a strong affinity to the bleomycin family of antibiotics. Binds to CL990; an antimitotic-antibiotic compound. From Klebsiella pneumoniae.
   6319..6440    +  polyA_signal   SV40 poly(A) signal: SV40 polyadenylation signal
   6513..6529    -  protein_bind   lac operator: The lac repressor binds to the lac operator to inhibit transcription in E. coli. This inhibition can be relieved by adding lactose or isopropyl-β-D-thiogalactopyranoside (IPTG). lac repressor encoded by lacI
   6537..6567    -  promoter       lac promoter: promoter for the E. coli lac operon
   6582..6603    -  protein_bind   CAP binding site: CAP binding activates transcription in the presence of cAMP. E. coli catabolite activator protein
   6616..6708    -  CDS            lacI (fragment): lac repressor; lacI; The lac repressor binds to the lac operator to inhibit transcription in E. coli. This inhibition can be relieved by adding lactose or isopropyl-β-D-thiogalactopyranoside (IPTG).
   6891..7479    -  rep_origin     ori: high-copy-number ColE1/pMB1/pBR322/pUC origin of replication
   7650..8510    -  CDS            AmpR: β-lactamase; bla; confers resistance to ampicillin, carbenicillin, and related antibiotics
   8511..8615    -  promoter       AmpR promoter: bla
   8674..8726    -  misc_feature   bom (fragment): basis of mobility region from pBR322
>Addgene plasmid #86853 | FLAG LOC550643 pFCPGW | addgene full sequence | sequence record 171572 | Addgene NGS Result
CTTGACCGACAATTGCATGAAGAATCTGCTTAGGGTTAGGCGTTTTGCGCTGCTTCGCGATGTACGGGCC
AGATATACGCGTTGACATTGATTATTGACTAGTTATTAATAGTAATCAATTACGGGGTCATTAGTTCATA
GCCCATATATGGAGTTCCGCGTTACATAACTTACGGTAAATGGCCCGCCTGGCTGACCGCCCAACGACCC
CCGCCCATTGACGTCAATAATGACGTATGTTCCCATAGTAACGCCAATAGGGACTTTCCATTGACGTCAA
TGGGTGGAGTATTTACGGTAAACTGCCCACTTGGCAGTACATCAAGTGTATCATATGCCAAGCACGCCCC
CTATTGACGTCAATGACGGTAAATGGCCCGCCTGGCATTATGCCCAGTACATGACCTTATGGGACTTTCC
TACTTGGCAGTACATCTACGTATTAGTCATCGCTATTACCATGGTGATGCGGTTTTGGCAGTACATCAAT
GGGCGTGGATAGCGGTTTGACTCACGGGGATTTCCAAGTCTCCACCCCATTGACGTCAATGGGAGTTTGT
TTTGGCACCAAAATCAACGGGACTTTCCAAAATGTCGTAACAACTCCGCCCCATTGACGCAAATGGGCGG
TAGGCGTGTACGGTGGGAGGTCTATATAAGCAGCGCGTTTTGCCTGTACTGGGTCTCTCTGGTTAGACCA
GATCTGAGCCTGGGAGCTCTCTGGCTAACTAGGGAACCCACTGCTTAAGCCTCAATAAAGCTTGCCTTGA
GTGCTTCAAGTAGTGTGTGCCCGTCTGTTGTGTGACTCTGGTAACTAGAGATCCCTCAGACCCTTTTAGT
CAGTGTGGAAAATCTCTAGCAGTGGCGCCCGAACAGGGACTTGAAAGCGAAAGGGAAACCAGAGGAGCTC
TCTCGACGCAGGACTCGGCTTGCTGAAGCGCGCACGGCAAGAGGCGAGGGGCGGCGACTGGTGAGTACGC
CAAAAATTTTGACTAGCGGAGGCTAGAAGGAGAGAGATGGGTGCGAGAGCGTCAGTATTAAGCGGGGGAG
AATTAGATCGCGATGGGAAAAAATTCGGTTAAGGCCAGGGGGAAAGAAAAAATATAAATTAAAACATATA
GTATGGGCAAGCAGGGAGCTAGAACGATTCGCAGTTAATCCTGGCCTGTTAGAAACATCAGAAGGCTGTA
GACAAATACTGGGACAGCTACAACCATCCCTTCAGACAGGATCAGAAGAACTTAGATCATTATATAATAC
AGTAGCAACCCTCTATTGTGTGCATCAAAGGATAGAGATAAAAGACACCAAGGAAGCTTTAGACAAGATA
GAGGAAGAGCAAAACAAAAGTAAGACCACCGCACAGCAAGCGGCCGCTGATCTTCAGACCTGGAGGAGGA
GATATGAGGGACAATTGGAGAAGTGAATTATATAAATATAAAGTAGTAAAAATTGAACCATTAGGAGTAG
CACCCACCAAGGCAAAGAGAAGAGTGGTGCAGAGAGAAAAAAGAGCAGTGGGAATAGGAGCTTTGTTCCT
TGGGTTCTTGGGAGCAGCAGGAAGCACTATGGGCGCAGCGTCAATGACGCTGACGGTACAGGCCAGACAA
TTATTGTCTGGTATAGTGCAGCAGCAGAACAATTTGCTGAGGGCTATTGAGGCGCAACAGCATCTGTTGC
AACTCACAGTCTGGGGCATCAAGCAGCTCCAGGCAAGAATCCTGGCTGTGGAAAGATACCTAAAGGATCA
ACAGCTCCTGGGGATTTGGGGTTGCTCTGGAAAACTCATTTGCACCACTGCTGTGCCTTGGAATGCTAGT
TGGAGTAATAAATCTCTGGAACAGATTTGGAATCACACGACCTGGATGGAGTGGGACAGAGAAATTAACA
ATTACACAAGCTTAATACACTCCTTAATTGAAGAATCGCAAAACCAGCAAGAAAAGAATGAACAAGAATT
ATTGGAATTAGATAAATGGGCAAGTTTGTGGAATTGGTTTAACATAACAAATTGGCTGTGGTATATAAAA
TTATTCATAATGATAGTAGGAGGCTTGGTAGGTTTAAGAATAGTTTTTGCTGTACTTTCTATAGTGAATA
GAGTTAGGCAGGGATATTCACCATTATCGTTTCAGACCCACCTCCCAACCCCGAGGGGACCCGACAGGCC
CGAAGGAATAGAAGAAGAAGGTGGAGAGAGAGACAGAGACAGATCCATTCGATTAGTGAACGGATCGGCA
CTGCGTGCGCCAATTCTGCAGACAAATGGCAGTATTCATCCACAATTTTAAAAGAAAAGGGGGGATTGGG
GGGTACAGTGCAGGGGAAAGAATAGTAGACATAATAGCAACAGACATACAAACTAAAGAATTACAAAAAC
AAATTACAAAAATTCAAAATTTTCGGGTTTATTACAGGGACAGCAGAGATCCAGTTTGGTTAATTAAGCT
TGGGAGTTCCGCGTTACATAACTTACGGTAAATGGCCCGCCTGGCTGACCGCCCAACGACCCCCGCCCAT
TGACGTCAATAATGACGTATGTTCCCATAGTAACGCCAATAGGGACTTTCCATTGACGTCAATGGGTGGA
GCATTTACGGTAAACTGCCCACTTGGCAGTACATCAAGTGTATCATATGCCAAGTACGCCCCCTATTGAC
GTCAATGACGGTAAATGGCCCGCCTGGCATTATGCCCAGTACATGACCTTATGGGACTTTCCTACTTGGC
AGTACATCTACGTATTAGTCATCGCTATTACCATGGTGATGCGGTTTTGGCAGTACATCAATGGGCGTGG
ATAGCGGTTTGACTCACGGGGATTTCCAAGTCTCCACCCCATTGACGTCAATGGGAGTTTGTTTTGGCAC
CAAAATCAACGGGACTTTCCAAAATGTCGTAACAACTCCGCCCCATTGACGCAAATGGGCGGTAGGCGTG
TACGGTGGGAGGTCTATATAAGCAGAGCTCGTTTAGTGAACCGTCAGATCGCCTGGAGACGCCATCCACG
CTGTTTTGACCTCCATAGAAGACACCGACTCTAGAGGATCCTTCGAAACCGGTATGGACTACAAGGATGA
CGACGATAAGGGAGACCAACCTTGTGCCTCCGGGAGATCCACTCTCCCACCTGGAAACGCACGGGAAGCC
AAGCCTCCAAAAAAGCGCTGCCTCCTCGCTCCGCGTTGGGATTATCCGGAAGGAACTCCCAACGGAGGTA
GTACCACTCTACCCTCCGCACCTCCTCCTGCATCAGCCGGCCTGAAGTCGCACCCTCCTCCTCCGGAGAA
GTAGGGCGCGCCCCTGCAGGGAATTCGATATCAAGCTTATCGATAATCAACCTCTGGATTACAAAATTTG
TGAAAGATTGACTGGTATTCTTAACTATGTTGCTCCTTTTACGCTATGTGGATACGCTGCTTTAATGCCT
TTGTATCATGCTATTGCTTCCCGTATGGCTTTCATTTTCTCCTCCTTGTATAAATCCTGGTTGCTGTCTC
TTTATGAGGAGTTGTGGCCCGTTGTCAGGCAACGTGGCGTGGTGTGCACTGTGTTTGCTGACGCAACCCC
CACTGGTTGGGGCATTGCCACCACCTGTCAGCTCCTTTCCGGGACTTTCGCTTTCCCCCTCCCTATTGCC
ACGGCGGAACTCATCGCCGCCTGCCTTGCCCGCTGCTGGACAGGGGCTCGGCTGTTGGGCACTGACAATT
CCGTGGTGTTGTCGGGGAAATCATCGTCCTTTCCTTGGCTGCTCGCCTGTGTTGCCACCTGGATTCTGCG
CGGGACGTCCTTCTGCTACGTCCCTTCGGCCCTCAATCCAGCGGACCTTCCTTCCCGCGGCCTGCTGCCG
GCTCTGCGGCCTCTTCCGCGTCTTCGCCTTCGCCCTCAGACGAGTCGGATCTCCCTTTGGGCCGCCTCCC
CGCATCGATACCGTCGACCTCGAGACCTAGAAAAACATGGAGCAATCACAAGTAGCAATACAGCAGCTAC
CAATGCTGATTGTGCCTGGCTAGAAGCACAAGAGGAGGAGGAGGTGGGTTTTCCAGTCACACCTCAGGTA
CCTTTAAGACCAATGACTTACAAGGCAGCTGTAGATCTTAGCCACTTTTTAAAAGAAAAGGGGGGACTGG
AAGGGCTAATTCACTCCCAACGAAGACAAGATATCCTTGATCTGTGGATCTACCACACACAAGGCTACTT
CCCTGATTGGCAGAACTACACACCAGGGCCAGGGATCAGATATCCACTGACCTTTGGATGGTGCTACAAG
CTAGTACCAGTTGAGCAAGAGAAGGTAGAAGAAGCCAATGAAGGAGAGAACACCCGCTTGTTACACCCTG
TGAGCCTGCATGGGATGGATGACCCGGAGAGAGAAGTATTAGAGTGGAGGTTTGACAGCCGCCTAGCATT
TCATCACATGGCCCGAGAGCTGCATCCGGACTGTACTGGGTCTCTCTGGTTAGACCAGATCTGAGCCTGG
GAGCTCTCTGGCTAACTAGGGAACCCACTGCTTAAGCCTCAATAAAGCTTGCCTTGAGTGCTTCAAGTAG
TGTGTGCCCGTCTGTTGTGTGACTCTGGTAACTAGAGATCCCTCAGACCCTTTTAGTCAGTGTGGAAAAT
CTCTAGCAGGGCCCGTTTAAACCCGCTGATCAGCCTCGACTGTGCCTTCTAGTTGCCAGCCATCTGTTGT
TTGCCCCTCCCCCGTGCCTTCCTTGACCCTGGAAGGTGCCACTCCCACTGTCCTTTCCTAATAAAATGAG
GAAATTGCATCGCATTGTCTGAGTAGGTGTCATTCTATTCTGGGGGGTGGGGTGGGGCAGGACAGCAAGG
GGGAGGATTGGGAAGACAATAGCAGGCATGCTGGGGATGCGGCGGGCTCTATGGCTTCTGAGGCGGAAAG
AACCAGCTGGGGCTCTAGGGGGTATCCCC
[124 nt withheld, positions 4930-5053]
C
[91 nt withheld, positions 5055-5145]
A
[49 nt withheld, positions 5147-5195]
CCTTTGACGTTGGAGTCCACGTTCTTT
[37 nt withheld, positions 5223-5259]
ACCCTATCTCGGTCTATTCTTTTGATTTATAAGGGATTTTGCCGATTTCGGCCTATTGGTTAAAAAATGA
GCTGATTTAACAAAAATTTAACGCGAATTAATTCTGTGGAATGTGTGTCAGTTAGGGTGTGGAAAGTCCC
CAGGCTCCCCAGCAGGCAGAAGTATGCAAAGCATGCATCTCAATTAGTCAGCAACCAGGTGTGGAAAGTC
CCCAGGCTCCCCAGCAGGCAGAAGTATGCAAAGCATGCATCTCAATTAGTCAGCAACCATAGTCCCGCCC
CTAACTCCGCCCATCCCGCCCCTAACTCCGCCCAGTTCCGCCCATTCTCCGCCCCATGGCTGACTAATTT
TTTTTATTTATGCAGAGGCCGAGGCCGCCTCTGCCTCTGAGCTATTCCAGAAGTAGTGAGGAGGCTTTTT
TGGAGGCCTAGGCTTTTGCAAAAAGCTCCCGGGAGCTTGTATATCCATTTTCGGATCTGATCAGCACGTG
TTGACAATTAATCATCGGCATAGTATATCGGCATAGTATAATACGACAAGGTGAGGAACTAAACCATGGC
CAAGTTGACCAGTGCCGTTCCGGTGCTCACCGCGCGCGACGTCGCCGGAGCGGTCGAGTTCTGGACCGAC
CGGCTCGGGTTCTCCCGGGACTTCGTGGAGGACGACTTCGCCGGTGTGGTCCGGGACGACGTGACCCTGT
TCATCAGCGCGGTCCAGGACCAGGTGGTGCCGGACAACACCCTGGCCTGGGTGTGGGTGCGCGGCCTGGA
CGAGCTGTACGCCGAGTGGTCGGAGGTCGTGTCCACGAACTTCCGGGACGCCTCCGGGCCGGCCATGACC
GAGATCGGCGAGCAGCCGTGGGGGCGGGAGTTCGCCCTGCGCGACCCGGCCGGCAACTGCGTGCACTTCG
TGGCCGAGGAGCAGGACTGACACGTGCTACGAGATTTCGATTCCACCGCCGCCTTCTATGAAAGGTTGGG
CTTCGGAATCGTTTTCCGGGACGCCGGCTGGATGATCCTCCAGCGCGGGGATCTCATGCTGGAGTTCTTC
GCCCACCCCAACTTGTTTATTGCAGCTTATAATGGTTACAAATAAAGCAATAGCATCACAAATTTCACAA
ATAAAGCATTTTTTTCACTGCATTCTAGTTGTGGTTTGTCCAAACTCATCAATGTATCTTATCATGTCTG
TATACCGTCGACCTCTAGCTAGAGCTTGGCGTAATCATGGTCATAGCTGTTTCCTGTGTGAAATTGTTAT
CCGCTCACAATTCCACACAACATACGAGCCGGAAGCATAAAGTGTAAAGCCTGGGGTGCCTAATGAGTGA
GCTAACTCACATTAATTGCGTTGCGCTCACTGCCCGCTTTCCAGTCGGGAAACCTGTCGTGCCAGCTGCA
TTAATGAATCGGCCAACGCGCGGGGAGAGGCGGTTTGCGTATTGGGCGCTCTTCCGCTTCCTCGCTCACT
GACTCGCTGCGCTCGGTCGTTCGGCTGCGGCGAGCGGTATCAGCTCACTCAAAGGCGGTAATACGGTTAT
CCACAGAATCAGGGGATAACGCAGGAAAGAACATGTGAGCAAAAGGCCAGCAAAAGGCCAGGAACCGTAA
AAAGGCCGCGTTGCTGGCGTTTTTCCATAGGCTCCGCCCCCCTGACGAGCATCACAAAAATCGACGCTCA
AGTCAGAGGTGGCGAAACCCGACAGGACTATAAAGATACCAGGCGTTTCCCCCTGGAAGCTCCCTCGTGC
GCTCTCCTGTTCCGACCCTGCCGCTTACCGGATACCTGTCCGCCTTTCTCCCTTCGGGAAGCGTGGCGCT
TTCTCATAGCTCACGCTGTAGGTATCTCAGTTCGGTGTAGGTCGTTCGCTCCAAGCTGGGCTGTGTGCAC
GAACCCCCCGTTCAGCCCGACCGCTGCGCCTTATCCGGTAACTATCGTCTTGAGTCCAACCCGGTAAGAC
ACGACTTATCGCCACTGGCAGCAGCCACTGGTAACAGGATTAGCAGAGCGAGGTATGTAGGCGGTGCTAC
AGAGTTCTTGAAGTGGTGGCCTAACTACGGCTACACTAGAAGAACAGTATTTGGTATCTGCGCTCTGCTG
AAGCCAGTTACCTTCGGAAAAAGAGTTGGTAGCTCTTGATCCGGCAAACAAACCACCGCTGGTAGCGGTG
GTTTTTTTGTTTGCAAGCAGCAGATTACGCGCAGAAAAAAAGGATCTCAAGAAGATCCTTTGATCTTTTC
TACGGGGTCTGACGCTCAGTGGAACGAAAACTCACGTTAAGGGATTTTGGTCATGAGATTATCAAAAAGG
ATCTTCACCTAGATCCTTTTAAATTAAAAATGAAGTTTTAAATCAATCTAAAGTATATATGAGTAAACTT
GGTCTGACAGTTACCAATGCTTAATCAGTGAGGCACCTATCTCAGCGATCTGTCTATTTCGTTCATCCAT
AGTTGCCTGACTCCCCGTCGTGTAGATAACTACGATACGGGAGGGCTTACCATCTGGCCCCAGTGCTGCA
ATGATACCGCGAGACCCACGCTCACCGGCTCCAGATTTATCAGCAATAAACCAGCCAGCCGGAAGGGCCG
AGCGCAGAAGTGGTCCTGCAACTTTATCCGCCTCCATCCAGTCTATTAATTGTTGCCGGGAAGCTAGAGT
AAGTAGTTCGCCAGTTAATAGTTTGCGCAACGTTGTTGCCATTGCTACAGGCATCGTGGTGTCACGCTCG
TCGTTTGGTATGGCTTCATTCAGCTCCGGTTCCCAACGATCAAGGCGAGTTACATGATCCCCCATGTTGT
GCAAAAAAGCGGTTAGCTCCTTCGGTCCTCCGATCGTTGTCAGAAGTAAGTTGGCCGCAGTGTTATCACT
CATGGTTATGGCAGCACTGCATAATTCTCTTACTGTCATGCCATCCGTAAGATGCTTTTCTGTGACTGGT
GAGTACTCAACCAAGTCATTCTGAGAATAGTGTATGCGGCGACCGAGTTGCTCTTGCCCGGCGTCAATAC
GGGATAATACCGCGCCACATAGCAGAACTTTAAAAGTGCTCATCATTGGAAAACGTTCTTCGGGGCGAAA
ACTCTCAAGGATCTTACCGCTGTTGAGATCCAGTTCGATGTAACCCACTCGTGCACCCAACTGATCTTCA
GCATCTTTTACTTTCACCAGCGTTTCTGGGTGAGCAAAAACAGGAAGGCAAAATGCCGCAAAAAAGGGAA
TAAGGGCGACACGGAAATGTTGAATACTCATACTCTTCCTTTTTCAATATTATTGAAGCATTTATCAGGG
TTATTGTCTCATGAGCGGATACATATTTGAATGTATTTAGAAAAATAAACAAATAGGGGTTCCGCGCACA
TTTCCCCGAAAAGTGCCACCTGACGTCGACGGATCGGGAGATCTCCCGATCCCCTATGGTGCACTCTCAG
TACAATCTGCTCTGATGCCGCATAGTTAAGCCAGTATCTGCTCCCTGCTTGTGTGTTGGAGGTCGCTGAG
TAGTGCGCGAGCAAAATTTAAGCTACAACAAGGCAAGG
